Addgene plasmid #139611: PTPRA-SHC
Purpose: StrepIII-HA-tagged gene expression
Depositing lab: Markku Varjosalo. Depositing organization: University of Helsinki. Publication: PTPRA Phosphatase Regulates GDNF-Dependent RET Signaling and Inhibits the RET Mutant MEN2A Oncogenic Potential. Yadav L, Pietila E, Ohman T, Liu X, Mahato AK, Sidorova Y, Lehti K, Saarma M, Varjosalo M. iScience. 2020 Feb 21;23(2):100871. doi: 10.1016/j.isci.2020.100871. Epub 2020 Jan 31. PubMed 32062451.
Backbone
  Vector backbone: pcDNA5/FRT/TO
  Vector type: Mammalian Expression
  Selectable markers: Hygromycin
Growth in bacteria
  Bacterial resistance: Ampicillin, 100 μg/mL
  Growth temperature: 37°C
  Growth strain: DH5alpha
  Copy number: High Copy
Gene/Insert
  Gene/Insert name: PTPRA
  Species: H. sapiens (human)
  Entrez Gene: PTPRA (a.k.a. HEPTP, HLPR, HPTPA, HPTPalpha, LRP, PTPA, PTPRL2, R-PTP-alpha, RPTPA)
  Promoter: CMV
  Tag / fusion protein: StrepIII-HA (C terminal on backbone)
  Cloning method: Gateway Cloning
  Sequencing primers: 5′ CMV forward; 3′ BGH reverse
Terms and licenses: Academic/Nonprofit Terms; Industry Terms: Not Available to Industry
How to cite: PTPRA-SHC was a gift from Markku Varjosalo (Addgene plasmid # 139611 ; http://n2t.net/addgene:139611 ; RRID:Addgene_139611)
