[The description below was written by a language model from this plasmid's Addgene catalogue record and pLannotate feature annotations shown in this document.]
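Description:
PTPRA-SHC is a mammalian expression plasmid built on the pcDNA5/FRT/TO backbone that carries the human receptor-type protein tyrosine phosphatase alpha (PTPRA) coding sequence, introduced by Gateway cloning and flanked by attB1 and attB2 sites. Expression is driven by the CMV immediate-early enhancer and promoter. The short tet-operator matches annotated just downstream of the promoter correspond to the "TO" design of this backbone, in which operator sites let a Tet repressor silence transcription until tetracycline or doxycycline is added. The open reading frame is intended to read through attB2 into a C-terminal StrepIII-HA tandem tag supplied by the backbone. The feature table does not annotate this tag, although there is an unannotated gap between attB2 and the bovine growth hormone polyadenylation signal where it would be expected to lie.

Downstream of the expression cassette sits an FRT site directly followed by a hygromycin resistance gene and an SV40 polyadenylation signal. In this arrangement, standard for the backbone, the marker has no promoter of its own. It becomes expressed only after FLP-mediated recombination into a matching genomic FRT site in a suitable host cell line, so hygromycin selects for single-copy, isogenic integrants. In bacteria the plasmid is maintained through a high-copy ColE1/pUC-type origin and an ampicillin resistance gene. The other annotations, including partial f1 origin, ble, lacI and bom matches, are small backbone remnants. The stated purpose is StrepIII-HA-tagged gene expression, which supports Strep affinity capture or HA detection of PTPRA. The associated publication concerns PTPRA regulation of GDNF-dependent RET signalling.
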