Features (pLannotate 1.2.2; 23 found; start..end, strand, type, name):
      1..380     +  enhancer       CMV enhancer: human cytomegalovirus immediate early enhancer
    381..584     +  promoter       CMV promoter: human cytomegalovirus (CMV) immediate early promoter
    586..605     +  promoter       PLtetO-1 promoter (fragment): modified phage lambda PL promoter with tet operator sites (Lutz and Bujard, 1997)
    607..626     +  promoter       PLtetO-1 promoter (fragment): modified phage lambda PL promoter with tet operator sites (Lutz and Bujard, 1997)
    634..667     +  promoter       TRE3GV promoter (fragment): 3rd-generation Tet-responsive promoter that can be activated by binding of Tet-On® 3G, optimized for retroviral and lentiviral vectors
    802..826     +  protein_bind   attB1: mutant version of attB; recombination site for the Gateway® BP reaction BP Clonase™
    832..3210    +  CDS            PTPRA: PTPRA_HUMAN - Also known as PTPA, PTPRL2. Experimental evidence at protein level: Swiss-Prot protein existence level 1. Tyrosine protein phosphatase which is involved in integrin- mediated focal adhesion formation (By similarity). Following integrin engagement, specifically recruits BCAR3, BCAR1 and CRK to focal adhesions thereby promoting SRC-mediated phosphorylation of BRAC1 and the subsequent activation of PAK and small GTPase RAC1 and CDC42 (By similarity). From Homo sapiens (Human).
   3215..3239    -  protein_bind   attB2: mutant version of attB; recombination site for the Gateway® BP reaction BP Clonase™
   3476..3700    +  polyA_signal   bGH poly(A) signal: bovine growth hormone polyadenylation signal
   3704..3725    +  promoter       SV40 promoter (fragment): SV40 enhancer and early promoter
   3746..3979    +  rep_origin     f1 ori (fragment) (sequence partly withheld): f1 bacteriophage origin of replication; arrow indicates direction of (+) strand synthesis
   3984..4031    +  protein_bind   FRT: FLP-mediated recombination occurs in the 8-bp core sequence TCTAGAAA (Turan and Bode, 2011). FLP recombinase from the Saccharomyces cerevisiae 2μ plasmid
   4039..5061    +  CDS            HygR: aminoglycoside phosphotransferase from E. coli; aph(4)-Ia; confers resistance to hygromycin
   5071..5196    +  CDS            ble (fragment): BLE_KLEPN - Experimental evidence at protein level: Swiss-Prot protein existence level 1. Binding protein with a strong affinity to the bleomycin family of antibiotics. Binds to CL990; an antimitotic-antibiotic compound. From Klebsiella pneumoniae.
   5191..5312    +  polyA_signal   SV40 poly(A) signal: SV40 polyadenylation signal
   5385..5401    -  protein_bind   lac operator: The lac repressor binds to the lac operator to inhibit transcription in E. coli. This inhibition can be relieved by adding lactose or isopropyl-β-D-thiogalactopyranoside (IPTG). lac repressor encoded by lacI
   5409..5439    -  promoter       lac promoter: promoter for the E. coli lac operon
   5454..5475    -  protein_bind   CAP binding site: CAP binding activates transcription in the presence of cAMP. E. coli catabolite activator protein
   5488..5580    -  CDS            lacI (fragment): lac repressor; lacI; The lac repressor binds to the lac operator to inhibit transcription in E. coli. This inhibition can be relieved by adding lactose or isopropyl-β-D-thiogalactopyranoside (IPTG).
   5763..6351    -  rep_origin     ori: high-copy-number ColE1/pMB1/pBR322/pUC origin of replication
   6522..7382    -  CDS            AmpR: β-lactamase; bla; confers resistance to ampicillin, carbenicillin, and related antibiotics
   7383..7487    -  promoter       AmpR promoter: bla
   7546..7598    -  misc_feature   bom (fragment): basis of mobility region from pBR322
>Addgene plasmid #139611 | PTPRA-SHC | addgene full sequence | sequence record 298498 | Addgene NGS Result
GACATTGATTATTGACTAGTTATTAATAGTAATCAATTACGGGGTCATTAGTTCATAGCCCATATATGGA
GTTCCGCGTTACATAACTTACGGTAAATGGCCCGCCTGGCTGACCGCCCAACGACCCCCGCCCATTGACG
TCAATAATGACGTATGTTCCCATAGTAACGCCAATAGGGACTTTCCATTGACGTCAATGGGTGGAGTATT
TACGGTAAACTGCCCACTTGGCAGTACATCAAGTGTATCATATGCCAAGTACGCCCCCTATTGACGTCAA
TGACGGTAAATGGCCCGCCTGGCATTATGCCCAGTACATGACCTTATGGGACTTTCCTACTTGGCAGTAC
ATCTACGTATTAGTCATCGCTATTACCATGGTGATGCGGTTTTGGCAGTACATCAATGGGCGTGGATAGC
GGTTTGACTCACGGGGATTTCCAAGTCTCCACCCCATTGACGTCAATGGGAGTTTGTTTTGGCACCAAAA
TCAACGGGACTTTCCAAAATGTCGTAACAACTCCGCCCCATTGACGCAAATGGGCGGTAGGCGTGTACGG
TGGGAGGTCTATATAAGCAGAGCTCTCCCTATCAGTGATAGAGATCTCCCTATCAGTGATAGAGATCGTC
GACGAGCTCGTTTAGTGAACCGTCAGATCGCCTGGAGACGCCATCCACGCTGTTTTGACCTCCATAGAAG
ACACCGGGACCGATCCAGCCTCCGGACTCTAGCGTTTAAACTTAAGCTTGGTACCGAGCTCGGATCCACT
AGTCCAGTGTGGTGGAATTCTGCAGATATCAACAAGTTTGTACAAAAAAGCAGGCTCCACCATGGATTCC
TGGTTCATTCTTGTTCTGCTCGGCAGTGGTCTGATATGTGTCAGTGCCAACAATGCTACCACAGTTGCAC
CTTCTGTAGGAATTACAAGATTAATTAACTCATCAACGGCAGAACCAGTTAAAGAAGAGGCCAAAACTTC
AAATCCAACTTCTTCACTAACTTCTCTTTCTGTGGCACCAACATTCAGCCCAAATATAACTCTGGGACCC
ACCTATTTAACCACTGTCAATTCTTCAGACTCTGACAATGGGACCACAAGAACAGCAAGCACCAATTCTA
TAGGCATTACAATTTCACCAAATGGAACGTGGCTTCCAGATAACCAGTTCACGGATGCCAGAACAGAACC
CTGGGAGGGGAATTCCAGCACCGCAGCAACCACTCCAGAAACTTTCCCTCCTTCAGATGAGACACCAATT
ATTGCGGTGATGGTGGCCCTGTCCTCTCTGCTAGTGATCGTGTTTATTATCATAGTTTTGTACATGTTAA
GGTTTAAGAAATACAAGCAAGCTGGGAGCCATTCCAATTCTTTCCGCTTATCCAACGGCCGCACTGAGGA
TGTGGAGCCCCAGAGTGTGCCACTTCTGGCCAGATCCCCAAGCACCAACAGGAAATACCCACCCCTGCCC
GTGGACAAGCTGGAAGAGGAAATTAACCGGAGAATGGCAGACGACAATAAGCTCTTCAGGGAGGAATTCA
ACGCTCTCCCTGCATGTCCTATCCAGGCCACCTGTGAGGCTGCTTCCAAGGAGGAAAACAAGGAAAAAAA
TCGATATGTAAACATCTTGCCTTATGACCACTCTAGAGTCCACCTGACACCGGTTGAAGGGGTTCCAGAT
TCTGATTACATCAATGCTTCATTCATCAACGGTTACCAAGAAAAGAACAAATTCATTGCTGCACAAGGAC
CAAAAGAAGAAACGGTGAATGATTTCTGGCGGATGATCTGGGAACAAAACACAGCCACCATCGTCATGGT
TACCAACCTGAAGGAGAGAAAGGAGTGCAAGTGCGCCCAGTACTGGCCAGACCAAGGCTGCTGGACCTAT
GGGAATATTCGGGTGTCTGTAGAGGATGTGACTGTCCTGGTGGACTACACAGTACGGAAGTTCTGCATCC
AGCAGGTGGGCGACATGACCAACAGAAAGCCACAGCGCCTCATCACTCAGTTCCACTTTACCAGCTGGCC
AGACTTTGGGGTGCCTTTTACCCCGATCGGCATGCTCAAGTTCCTCAAGAAGGTGAAGGCCTGTAACCCT
CAGTATGCAGGGGCCATCGTGGTCCACTGCAGTGCAGGTGTAGGGCGTACAGGTACCTTTGTCGTCATTG
ATGCCATGCTGGACATGATGCATACAGAACGGAAGGTGGACGTGTATGGCTTTGTGAGCCGGATCCGGGC
ACAGCGCTGCCAGATGGTGCAAACCGATATGCAGTATGTCTTCATATACCAAGCCCTTCTGGAGCATTAT
CTCTATGGAGATACAGAACTGGAAGTGACCTCTCTAGAAACCCACCTGCAGAAAATTTACAACAAAATCC
CAGGGACCAGCAACAATGGATTAGAGGAGGAGTTTAAGAAGTTAACATCAATCAAAATCCAGAATGACAA
GATGCGGACTGGAAACCTTCCAGCCAACATGAAGAAGAACCGTGTTTTACAGATCATTCCATATGAATTC
AACAGAGTGATCATTCCAGTTAAGCGGGGCGAAGAGAATACAGACTATGTGAACGCATCCTTTATTGATG
GCTACCGGCAGAAGGACTCCTATATCGCCAGCCAGGGCCCTCTTCTCCACACAATTGAGGACTTCTGGCG
AATGATCTGGGAGTGGAAATCCTGCTCTATCGTGATGCTAACAGAACTGGAGGAGAGAGGCCAGGAGAAG
TGTGCCCAGTACTGGCCATCTGATGGACTGGTGTCCTATGGAGATATTACAGTGGAACTGAAGAAGGAGG
AGGAATGTGAGAGCTACACCGTCCGAGACCTCCTGGTCACCAACACCAGGGAGAATAAGAGCCGGCAGAT
CCGGCAGTTCCACTTCCATGGCTGGCCTGAAGTGGGCATCCCCAGTGACGGAAAGGGCATGATCAGCATC
ATCGCCGCCGTGCAGAAGCAGCAGCAGCAGTCAGGGAACCACCCCATCACCGTGCACTGCAGCGCCGGGG
CAGGAAGGACGGGGACCTTCTGTGCCCTGAGCACCGTCCTGGAGCGTGTGAAAGCAGAGGGGATTTTGGA
TGTCTTCCAGACTGTCAAGAGCCTGCGGCTACAGAGGCCACACATGGTCCAGACACTGGAACAGTATGAG
TTCTGCTACAAGGTGGTGCAGGAGTATATTGATGCATTCTCAGATTATGCCAACTTCAAGTTGGACCCAG
CTTTCTTGTACAAAGTGGTTGATATCAAGGCCGCCGACATCACCAGCCTGTACAAGAAAGTGGGGTGGAG
CCATCCCCAGTTCGAGAAGGGCGGAGGATCTGGCGGCGGAAGCGGCGGAGGAAGCTGGTCCCACCCTCAG
TTTGAGAAAGGCACCGAGCTGGGCAGCACCATGGCCAGCTACCCCTACGACGTGCCCGACTACGCCTGAT
GACTCGAGTCTAGAGGGCCCGTTTAAACCCGCTGATCAGCCTCGACTGTGCCTTCTAGTTGCCAGCCATC
TGTTGTTTGCCCCTCCCCCGTGCCTTCCTTGACCCTGGAAGGTGCCACTCCCACTGTCCTTTCCTAATAA
AATGAGGAAATTGCATCGCATTGTCTGAGTAGGTGTCATTCTATTCTGGGGGGTGGGGTGGGGCAGGACA
GCAAGGGGGAGGATTGGGAAGACAATAGCAGGCATGCTGGGGATGCGGTGGGCTCTATGGCTTCTGAGGC
GGAAAGAACCAGCTGGGGCTCTAGGGGGTATCCCC
[124 nt withheld, positions 3746-3869]
C
[91 nt withheld, positions 3871-3961]
AGGGTGATGGTTCACGTACCTAGAAGTTCCTATTCCGAAGTTCCTATTCTCTAGAAAGTATAGGAACTTC
CTTGGCCAAAAAGCCTGAACTCACCGCGACGTCTGTCGAGAAGTTTCTGATCGAAAAGTTCGACAGCGTC
TCCGACCTGATGCAGCTCTCGGAGGGCGAAGAATCTCGTGCTTTCAGCTTCGATGTAGGAGGGCGTGGAT
ATGTCCTGCGGGTAAATAGCTGCGCCGATGGTTTCTACAAAGATCGTTATGTTTATCGGCACTTTGCATC
GGCCGCGCTCCCGATTCCGGAAGTGCTTGACATTGGGGAATTCAGCGAGAGCCTGACCTATTGCATCTCC
CGCCGTGCACAGGGTGTCACGTTGCAAGACCTGCCTGAAACCGAACTGCCCGCTGTTCTGCAGCCGGTCG
CGGAGGCCATGGATGCGATCGCTGCGGCCGATCTTAGCCAGACGAGCGGGTTCGGCCCATTCGGACCGCA
AGGAATCGGTCAATACACTACATGGCGTGATTTCATATGCGCGATTGCTGATCCCCATGTGTATCACTGG
CAAACTGTGATGGACGACACCGTCAGTGCGTCCGTCGCGCAGGCTCTCGATGAGCTGATGCTTTGGGCCG
AGGACTGCCCCGAAGTCCGGCACCTCGTGCACGCGGATTTCGGCTCCAACAATGTCCTGACGGACAATGG
CCGCATAACAGCGGTCATTGACTGGAGCGAGGCGATGTTCGGGGATTCCCAATACGAGGTCGCCAACATC
TTCTTCTGGAGGCCGTGGTTGGCTTGTATGGAGCAGCAGACGCGCTACTTCGAGCGGAGGCATCCGGAGC
TTGCAGGATCGCCGCGGCTCCGGGCGTATATGCTCCGCATTGGTCTTGACCAACTCTATCAGAGCTTGGT
TGACGGCAATTTCGATGATGCAGCTTGGGCGCAGGGTCGATGCGACGCAATCGTCCGATCCGGAGCCGGG
ACTGTCGGGCGTACACAAATCGCCCGCAGAAGCGCGGCCGTCTGGACCGATGGCTGTGTAGAAGTACTCG
CCGATAGTGGAAACCGACGCCCCAGCACTCGTCCGAGGGCAAAGGAATAGCACGTACTACGAGATTTCGA
TTCCACCGCCGCCTTCTATGAAAGGTTGGGCTTCGGAATCGTTTTCCGGGACGCCGGCTGGATGATCCTC
CAGCGCGGGGATCTCATGCTGGAGTTCTTCGCCCACCCCAACTTGTTTATTGCAGCTTATAATGGTTACA
AATAAAGCAATAGCATCACAAATTTCACAAATAAAGCATTTTTTTCACTGCATTCTAGTTGTGGTTTGTC
CAAACTCATCAATGTATCTTATCATGTCTGTATACCGTCGACCTCTAGCTAGAGCTTGGCGTAATCATGG
TCATAGCTGTTTCCTGTGTGAAATTGTTATCCGCTCACAATTCCACACAACATACGAGCCGGAAGCATAA
AGTGTAAAGCCTGGGGTGCCTAATGAGTGAGCTAACTCACATTAATTGCGTTGCGCTCACTGCCCGCTTT
CCAGTCGGGAAACCTGTCGTGCCAGCTGCATTAATGAATCGGCCAACGCGCGGGGAGAGGCGGTTTGCGT
ATTGGGCGCTCTTCCGCTTCCTCGCTCACTGACTCGCTGCGCTCGGTCGTTCGGCTGCGGCGAGCGGTAT
CAGCTCACTCAAAGGCGGTAATACGGTTATCCACAGAATCAGGGGATAACGCAGGAAAGAACATGTGAGC
AAAAGGCCAGCAAAAGGCCAGGAACCGTAAAAAGGCCGCGTTGCTGGCGTTTTTCCATAGGCTCCGCCCC
CCTGACGAGCATCACAAAAATCGACGCTCAAGTCAGAGGTGGCGAAACCCGACAGGACTATAAAGATACC
AGGCGTTTCCCCCTGGAAGCTCCCTCGTGCGCTCTCCTGTTCCGACCCTGCCGCTTACCGGATACCTGTC
CGCCTTTCTCCCTTCGGGAAGCGTGGCGCTTTCTCATAGCTCACGCTGTAGGTATCTCAGTTCGGTGTAG
GTCGTTCGCTCCAAGCTGGGCTGTGTGCACGAACCCCCCGTTCAGCCCGACCGCTGCGCCTTATCCGGTA
ACTATCGTCTTGAGTCCAACCCGGTAAGACACGACTTATCGCCACTGGCAGCAGCCACTGGTAACAGGAT
TAGCAGAGCGAGGTATGTAGGCGGTGCTACAGAGTTCTTGAAGTGGTGGCCTAACTACGGCTACACTAGA
AGAACAGTATTTGGTATCTGCGCTCTGCTGAAGCCAGTTACCTTCGGAAAAAGAGTTGGTAGCTCTTGAT
CCGGCAAACAAACCACCGCTGGTAGCGGTGGTTTTTTTGTTTGCAAGCAGCAGATTACGCGCAGAAAAAA
AGGATCTCAAGAAGATCCTTTGATCTTTTCTACGGGGTCTGACGCTCAGTGGAACGAAAACTCACGTTAA
GGGATTTTGGTCATGAGATTATCAAAAAGGATCTTCACCTAGATCCTTTTAAATTAAAAATGAAGTTTTA
AATCAATCTAAAGTATATATGAGTAAACTTGGTCTGACAGTTACCAATGCTTAATCAGTGAGGCACCTAT
CTCAGCGATCTGTCTATTTCGTTCATCCATAGTTGCCTGACTCCCCGTCGTGTAGATAACTACGATACGG
GAGGGCTTACCATCTGGCCCCAGTGCTGCAATGATACCGCGAGACCCACGCTCACCGGCTCCAGATTTAT
CAGCAATAAACCAGCCAGCCGGAAGGGCCGAGCGCAGAAGTGGTCCTGCAACTTTATCCGCCTCCATCCA
GTCTATTAATTGTTGCCGGGAAGCTAGAGTAAGTAGTTCGCCAGTTAATAGTTTGCGCAACGTTGTTGCC
ATTGCTACAGGCATCGTGGTGTCACGCTCGTCGTTTGGTATGGCTTCATTCAGCTCCGGTTCCCAACGAT
CAAGGCGAGTTACATGATCCCCCATGTTGTGCAAAAAAGCGGTTAGCTCCTTCGGTCCTCCGATCGTTGT
CAGAAGTAAGTTGGCCGCAGTGTTATCACTCATGGTTATGGCAGCACTGCATAATTCTCTTACTGTCATG
CCATCCGTAAGATGCTTTTCTGTGACTGGTGAGTACTCAACCAAGTCATTCTGAGAATAGTGTATGCGGC
GACCGAGTTGCTCTTGCCCGGCGTCAATACGGGATAATACCGCGCCACATAGCAGAACTTTAAAAGTGCT
CATCATTGGAAAACGTTCTTCGGGGCGAAAACTCTCAAGGATCTTACCGCTGTTGAGATCCAGTTCGATG
TAACCCACTCGTGCACCCAACTGATCTTCAGCATCTTTTACTTTCACCAGCGTTTCTGGGTGAGCAAAAA
CAGGAAGGCAAAATGCCGCAAAAAAGGGAATAAGGGCGACACGGAAATGTTGAATACTCATACTCTTCCT
TTTTCAATATTATTGAAGCATTTATCAGGGTTATTGTCTCATGAGCGGATACATATTTGAATGTATTTAG
AAAAATAAACAAATAGGGGTTCCGCGCACATTTCCCCGAAAAGTGCCACCTGACGTCGACGGATCGGGAG
ATCTCCCGATCCCCTATGGTGCACTCTCAGTACAATCTGCTCTGATGCCGCATAGTTAAGCCAGTATCTG
CTCCCTGCTTGTGTGTTGGAGGTCGCTGAGTAGTGCGCGAGCAAAATTTAAGCTACAACAAGGCAAGGCT
TGACCGACAATTGCATGAAGAATCTGCTTAGGGTTAGGCGTTTTGCGCTGCTTCGCGATGTACGGGCCAG
ATATACGCGTT
